Addgene plasmid #9015: 1072 pBabe puroL myr Akt K179M T308A S473A
Depositing lab: William Sellers. Depositing organization: Dana-Farber Cancer Institute. Publication: Growth factor requirements and basal phenotype of an immortalized mammary epithelial cell line. DiRenzo J, Signoretti S, Nakamura N, Rivera-Gonzalez R, Sellers W, Loda M, Brown M. Cancer Res. 2002 Jan 1. 62(1):89-98. PubMed 11782364.
Backbone
  Vector backbone: pBabe puro L
  Backbone size w/o insert (bp): 5200
  Vector type: Mammalian Expression, Retroviral
  Selectable markers: Puromycin
Growth in bacteria
  Bacterial resistance: Ampicillin, 100 μg/mL
  Growth temperature: 37°C
  Growth strain: DH5alpha
  Copy number: High Copy
Gene/Insert
  Gene/Insert name: Akt1 K179M T308A S473A (alt names: Akt1; Akt)
  Species: H. sapiens (human)
  Insert size (bp): 1500
  Mutation: K179M T308A S473A
  Entrez Gene: AKT1 (a.k.a. AKT, PKB, PKB-ALPHA, PRKBA, RAC, RAC-ALPHA)
  Tag / fusion protein: Myr (N terminal on backbone); HA (N terminal on backbone)
  Cloning method: Restriction Enzyme; 5′ cloning site BamHI (not destroyed); 3′ cloning site EcoRI (not destroyed)
  Sequencing primers: 5′ pBabe5
Terms and licenses: Academic/Nonprofit Terms; Industry Terms: Not Available to Industry
Depositor comments: The sequence of the HA tag in this plasmid is YAYDVPDYA instead of YPYDVPDYA. Not all HA antibodies will recognize this sequence. Cell Signaling Technology's HA antibody #2367 will work.
How to cite: 1072 pBabe puroL myr Akt K179M T308A S473A was a gift from William Sellers (Addgene plasmid # 9015 ; http://n2t.net/addgene:9015 ; RRID:Addgene_9015)
