[The description below was written by a language model from this plasmid's Addgene catalogue record and pLannotate feature annotations shown in this document.]
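Description:
1072 pBabe puroL myr Akt K179M T308A S473A is a Moloney murine leukemia virus-based retroviral expression vector built on the pBabe puro L backbone, carrying a mutant form of human AKT1. The sequenced plasmid is about 6.6 kb. In bacteria it is maintained through a high-copy ColE1/pUC-type origin and an ampicillin resistance gene driven by its own bla promoter. The proviral portion is flanked by MoMLV long terminal repeats and contains a packaging signal (Ψ) followed by a truncated gag segment lacking its start codon. Together these elements allow the transcript to be encapsidated when the plasmid is introduced into a retroviral packaging cell line. No separate internal promoter is annotated upstream of the insert, so expression presumably comes from the 5′ LTR, as is usual for pBabe vectors. A downstream SV40 enhancer/early promoter drives puromycin N-acetyltransferase for selection of transduced mammalian cells.

The roughly 1.5 kb AKT1 coding sequence was cloned between BamHI and EcoRI sites, in frame with backbone-encoded N-terminal elements: a Src-derived myristoylation signal, which targets the protein to membranes, and an HA epitope tag. The depositor notes that the HA tag differs from the canonical sequence by one residue, so not all anti-HA antibodies will detect it. The insert carries three substitutions. K179M alters the catalytic lysine in the ATP-binding site, and T308A and S473A remove the two activating phosphorylation sites. The encoded protein is therefore expected to be a membrane-targeted but kinase-inactive, non-phosphorylatable Akt. Such a construct is typically used as a negative control for constitutively active myristoylated Akt or as a putative dominant-negative. The record itself does not state the intended use, although the associated publication concerns growth factor requirements of an immortalized mammary epithelial cell line.
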