Features (pLannotate 1.2.2; 13 found; start..end, strand, type, name):
      8..477     +  LTR            LTR: long terminal repeat from Moloney murine leukemia virus
    601..875     +  misc_feature   MESV Ψ (fragment): packaging signal of murine embryonic stem cell virus
    942..1358    +  CDS            gag (truncated): truncated Moloney murine leukemia virus (MMLV) gag gene lacking the start codon
   1390..1431    +  CDS            myr: N-myristoylation signal from Src kinase (Pellman et al., 1985; Kaplan et al., 1988)
   1474..2913    +  CDS            Akt1: human serine/threonine protein kinase activated by growth factors; AKT1
   2978..3307    +  promoter       SV40 promoter: SV40 enhancer and early promoter
   3317..3916    +  CDS            PuroR: puromycin N-acetyltransferase; pac from Streptomyces alboniger; confers resistance to puromycin
   4015..4136    +  LTR            3' LTR (ΔU3) (fragment): self-inactivating 3' long terminal repeat (LTR) from Moloney murine leukemia virus
   4137..4606    +  LTR            LTR: long terminal repeat from Moloney murine leukemia virus
   4672..4724    -  CDS            lacI (fragment): lac repressor; lacI; The lac repressor binds to the lac operator to inhibit transcription in E. coli. This inhibition can be relieved by adding lactose or isopropyl-β-D-thiogalactopyranoside (IPTG).
   4907..5495    -  rep_origin     ori: high-copy-number ColE1/pMB1/pBR322/pUC origin of replication
   5655..6515    -  CDS            AmpR: β-lactamase; bla; confers resistance to ampicillin, carbenicillin, and related antibiotics
   6516..6620    -  promoter       AmpR promoter: bla
>Addgene plasmid #9015 | 1072 pBabe puroL myr Akt K179M T308A S473A | addgene full sequence | sequence record 142576 | Addgene NGS Result
CTGCAGCCTGAATATGGGCCAAACAGGATATCTGTGGTAAGCAGTTCCTGCCCCGGCTCAGGGCCAAGAA
CAGATGGAACAGCTGAATATGGGCCAAACAGGATATCTGTGGTAAGCAGTTCCTGCCCCGGCTCAGGGCC
AAGAACAGATGGTCCCCAGATGCGGTCCAGCCCTCAGCAGTTTCTAGAGAACCATCAGATGTTTCCAGGG
TGCCCCAAGGACCTGAAATGACCCTGTGCCTTATTTGAACTAACCAATCAGTTCGCTTCTCGCTTCTGTT
CGCGCGCTTCTGCTCCCCGAGCTCAATAAAAGAGCCCACAACCCCTCACTCGGGGCGCCAGTCCTCCGAT
TGACTGAGTCGCCCGGGTACCCGTGTATCCAATAAACCCTCTTGCAGTTGCATCCGACTTGTGGTCTCGC
TGTTCCTTGGGAGGGTCTCCTCTGAGTGATTGACTACCCGTCAGCGGGGGTCTTTCATTTGGGGGCTCGT
CCGGGATCGGGAGACCCCTGCCCAGGGACCACCGACCCACCACCGGGAGGCAAGCTGGCCAGCAACTTAT
CTGTGTCTGTCCGATTGTCTAGTGTCTATGACTGATTTTATGCGCCTGCGTCGGTACTAGTTAGCTAACT
AGCTCTGTATCTGGCGGACCCGTGGTGGAACTGACGAGTTCTGAACACCCGGCCGCAACCCTGGGAGACG
TCCCAGGGACTTTGGGGGCCGTTTTTGTGGCCCGACCTGAGGAAGGGAGTCGATGTGGAATCCGACCCCG
TCAGGATATGTGGTTCTGGTAGGAGACGAGAACCTAAAACAGTTCCCGCCTCCGTCTGAATTTTTGCTTT
CGGTTTGGAACCGAAGCCGCGCGTCTTGTCTGCTGCAGCGCTGCAGCATCGTTCTGTGTTGTCTCTGTCT
GACTGTGTTTCTGTATTTGTCTGAAAATTAGGGCCAGACTGTTACCACTCCCTTAAGTTTGACCTTAGGT
CACTGGAAAGATGTCGAGCGGATCGCTCACAACCAGTCGGTAGATGTCAAGAAGAGACGTTGGGTTACCT
TCTGCTCTGCAGAATGGCCAACCTTTAACGTCGGATGGCCGCGAGACGGCACCTTTAACCGAGACCTCAT
CACCCAGGTTAAGATCAAGGTCTTTTCACCTGGCCCGCATGGACACCCAGACCAGGTCCCCTACATCGTG
ACCTGGGAAGCCTTGGCTTTTGACCCCCCTCCCTGGGTCAAGCCCTTTGTACACCCTAAGCCTCCGCCTC
CTCTTCCTCCATCCGCCCCGTCTCTCCCCCTTGAACCTCCTCGTTCGACCCCGCCTCGATCCTCCCTTTA
TCCAGCCCTCACTCCTTCTCTAGGCGCCGGCCGGATCGAAGACTAAGCTTCCCACCACCATGGGGAGCAG
CAAGAGCAAGCCCAAGGACCCCAGCCAGCGCGCCTACGCCTACGACGTGCCCGACTACGCCTCCCTCGGA
TCCATGAGCGACGTGGCTATTGTGAAGGAGGGTTGGCTGCACAAACGAGGGGAGTACATCAAGACCTGGC
GGCCACGCTACTTCCTCCTCAAGAATGATGGCACCTTCATTGGCTACAAGGAGCGGCCGCAGGATGTGGA
CCAACGTGAGGCTCCCCTCAACAACTTCTCTGTGGCGCAGTGCCAGCTGATGAAGACGGAGCGGCCCCGG
CCCAACACCTTCATCATCCGCTGCCTGCAGTGGACCACTGTCATCGAACGCACCTTCCATGTGGAGACTC
CTGAGGAGCGGGAGGAGTGGACAACCGCCATCCAGACTGTGGCTGACGGCCTCAAGAAGCAGGAGGAGGA
GGAGATGGACTTCCGGTCGGGCTCACCCAGTGACAACTCAGGGGCTGAAGAGATGGAGGTGTCCCTGGCC
AAGCCCAAGCACCGCGTGACCATGAACGAGTTTGAGTACCTGAAGCTGCTGGGCAAGGGCACTTTCGGCA
AGGTGATCCTGGTGAAGGAGAAGGCCACAGGCCGCTACTACGCCATGATGATCCTCAAGAAGGAAGTCAT
CGTAGCCAAGGACGAAGTGGCCCACACACTCACCGAGAACCGCGTCCTGCAGAACTCCAGGCACCCCTTC
CTCACAGCCCTGAAGTACTCTTTCCAGACCCACGACCGCCTCTGCTTTGTCATGGAGTACGCCAACGGGG
GCGAGCTGTTCTTCCACCTGTCCCGGGAGCGTGTGTTCTCCGAGGACCGGGCCCGCTTCTATGGCGCTGA
GATTGTGTCAGCCCTGGACTACCTGCACTCGGAGAAGAACGTGGTGTACCGGGACCTCAAGCTGGAGAAC
CTCATGCTGGACAAGGACGGGCACATTAAGATCACAGACTTCGGGCTGTGCAAGGAGGGGATCAAGGACG
GTGCCACCATGAAGGCCTTTTGCGGCACACCTGAGTACCTGGCCCCCGAGGTGCTGGAGGACAATGACTA
CGGCCGTGCAGTGGACTGGTGGGGGCTGGGCGTGGTCATGTACGAGATGATGTGCGGTCGCCTGCCCTTC
TACAACCAGGACCATGAGAAGCTTTTTGAGCTCATCCTCATGGAGGAGATCCGCTTCCCGCGCACGCTTG
GTCCCGAGGCCAAGTCCTTGCTTTCAGGGCTGCTCAAGAAGGACCCCAAGCAGAGGCTTGGCGGGGGCTC
CGAGGACGCCAAGGAGATCATGCAGCATCGCTTCTTTGCCGGTATCGTGTGGCAGCACGTGTACGAGAAG
AAGCTCAGCCCACCCTTCAAGCCCCAGGTCACGTCGGAGACTGACACCAGGTATTTTGATGAGGAGTTCA
CGGCCCAGATGATCACCATCACACCACCTGACCAAGATGACAGCATGGAGTGTGTGGACAGCGAGCGCAG
GCCCCACTTCCCCCAGTTCGCCTACTCGGCCAGCGGCACGGCCTGAGGCGGCGGTGGAATTCGATATCTC
GAGTAATTCGCCAGCACAGTGGTCGACCCTGTGGAATGTGTGTCAGTTAGGGTGTGGAAAGTCCCCAGGC
TCCCCAGCAGGCAGAAGTATGCAAAGCATGCATCTCAATTAGTCAGCAACCAGGTGTGGAAAGTCCCCAG
GCTCCCCAGCAGGCAGAAGTATGCAAAGCATGCATCTCAATTAGTCAGCAACCATAGTCCCGCCCCTAAC
TCCGCCCATCCCGCCCCTAACTCCGCCCAGTTCCGCCCATTCTCCGCCCCATGGCTGACTAATTTTTTTT
ATTTATGCAGAGGCCGAGGCCGCCTCGGCCTCTGAGCTATTCCAGAAGTAGTGAGGAGGCTTTTTTGGAG
GCCTAGGCTTTTGCAAAAAGCTTACCATGACCGAGTACAAGCCCACGGTGCGCCTCGCCACCCGCGACGA
CGTCCCCAGGGCCGTACGCACCCTCGCCGCCGCGTTCGCCGACTACCCCGCCACGCGCCACACCGTCGAT
CCGGACCGCCACATCGAGCGGGTCACCGAGCTGCAAGAACTCTTCCTCACGCGCGTCGGGCTCGACATCG
GCAAGGTGTGGGTCGCGGACGACGGCGCCGCGGTGGCGGTCTGGACCACGCCGGAGAGCGTCGAAGCGGG
GGCGGTGTTCGCCGAGATCGGCCCGCGCATGGCCGAGTTGAGCGGTTCCCGGCTGGCCGCGCAGCAACAG
ATGGAAGGCCTCCTGGCGCCGCACCGGCCCAAGGAGCCCGCGTGGTTCCTGGCCACCGTCGGCGTCTCGC
CCGACCACCAGGGCAAGGGTCTGGGCAGCGCCGTCGTGCTCCCCGGAGTGGAGGCGGCCGAGCGCGCCGG
GGTGCCCGCCTTCCTGGAGACCTCCGCGCCCCGCAACCTCCCCTTCTACGAGCGGCTCGGCTTCACCGTC
ACCGCCGACGTCGAGGTGCCCGAAGGACCGCGCACCTGGTGCATGACCCGCAAGCCCGGTGCCTGACGCC
CGCCCCACGACCCGCAGCGCCCGACCGAAAGGAGCGCACGACCCCATGCATCGATAAAATAAAAGATTTT
ATTTAGTCTCCAGAAAAAGGGGGGAATGAAAGACCCCACCTGTAGGTTTGGCAAGCTAGCTTAAGTAACG
CCATTTTGCAAGGCATGGAAAAATACATAACTGAGAATAGAGAAGTTCAGATCAAGGTCAGGAACAGATG
GAACAGCTGAATATGGGCCAAACAGGATATCTGTGGTAAGCAGTTCCTGCCCCGGCTCAGGGCCAAGAAC
AGATGGAACAGCTGAATATGGGCCAAACAGGATATCTGTGGTAAGCAGTTCCTGCCCCGGCTCAGGGCCA
AGAACAGATGGTCCCCAGATGCGGTCCAGCCCTCAGCAGTTTCTAGAGAACCATCAGATGTTTCCAGGGT
GCCCCAAGGACCTGAAATGACCCTGTGCCTTATTTGAACTAACCAATCAGTTCGCTTCTCGCTTCTGTTC
GCGCGCTTCTGCTCCCCGAGCTCAATAAAAGAGCCCACAACCCCTCACTCGGGGCGCCAGTCCTCCGATT
GACTGAGTCGCCCGGGTACCCGTGTATCCAATAAACCCTCTTGCAGTTGCATCCGACTTGTGGTCTCGCT
GTTCCTTGGGAGGGTCTCCTCTGAGTGATTGACTACCCGTCAGCGGGGGTCTTTCACATGCAGCATGTAT
CAAAATTAATTTGGTTTTTTTTCTTAAGTATTTACATTAAATGGCCATAGTTGCATTAATGAATCGGCCA
ACGCGCGGGGAGAGGCGGTTTGCGTATTGGGCGCTCTTCCGCTTCCTCGCTCACTGACTCGCTGCGCTCG
GTCGTTCGGCTGCGGCGAGCGGTATCAGCTCACTCAAAGGCGGTAATACGGTTATCCACAGAATCAGGGG
ATAACGCAGGAAAGAACATGTGAGCAAAAGGCCAGCAAAAGGCCAGGAACCGTAAAAAGGCCGCGTTGCT
GGCGTTTTTCCATAGGCTCCGCCCCCCTGACGAGCATCACAAAAATCGACGCTCAAGTCAGAGGTGGCGA
AACCCGACAGGACTATAAAGATACCAGGCGTTTCCCCCTGGAAGCTCCCTCGTGCGCTCTCCTGTTCCGA
CCCTGCCGCTTACCGGATACCTGTCCGCCTTTCTCCCTTCGGGAAGCGTGGCGCTTTCTCATAGCTCACG
CTGTAGGTATCTCAGTTCGGTGTAGGTCGTTCGCTCCAAGCTGGGCTGTGTGCACGAACCCCCCGTTCAG
CCCGACCGCTGCGCCTTATCCGGTAACTATCGTCTTGAGTCCAACCCGGTAAGACACGACTTATCGCCAC
TGGCAGCAGCCACTGGTAACAGGATTAGCAGAGCGAGGTATGTAGGCGGTGCTACAGAGTTCTTGAAGTG
GTGGCCTAACTACGGCTACACTAGAAGAACAGTATTTGGTATCTGCGCTCTGCTGAAGCCAGTTACCTTC
GGAAAAAGAGTTGGTAGCTCTTGATCCGGCAAACAAACCACCGCTGGTAGCGGTGGTTTTTTTGTTTGCA
AGCAGCAGATTACGCGCAGAAAAAAAGGATCTCAAGAAGATCCTTTGATCTTTTCTACGGGGTCTGACGC
TCAGTGGAACGAAAACTCACGTTAAGGGATTTTGGTCATGAGATTATCAAAAAGGATCTTCACCTAGATC
CTTTTGCGGCCGCAAATCAATCTAAAGTATATATGAGTAAACTTGGTCTGACAGTTACCAATGCTTAATC
AGTGAGGCACCTATCTCAGCGATCTGTCTATTTCGTTCATCCATAGTTGCCTGACTCCCCGTCGTGTAGA
TAACTACGATACGGGAGGGCTTACCATCTGGCCCCAGTGCTGCAATGATACCGCGAGACCCACGCTCACC
GGCTCCAGATTTATCAGCAATAAACCAGCCAGCCGGAAGGGCCGAGCGCAGAAGTGGTCCTGCAACTTTA
TCCGCCTCCATCCAGTCTATTAATTGTTGCCGGGAAGCTAGAGTAAGTAGTTCGCCAGTTAATAGTTTGC
GCAACGTTGTTGCCATTGCTACAGGCATCGTGGTGTCACGCTCGTCGTTTGGTATGGCTTCATTCAGCTC
CGGTTCCCAACGATCAAGGCGAGTTACATGATCCCCCATGTTGTGCAAAAAAGCGGTTAGCTCCTTCGGT
CCTCCGATCGTTGTCAGAAGTAAGTTGGCCGCAGTGTTATCACTCATGGTTATGGCAGCACTGCATAATT
CTCTTACTGTCATGCCATCCGTAAGATGCTTTTCTGTGACTGGTGAGTACTCAACCAAGTCATTCTGAGA
ATAGTGTATGCGGCGACCGAGTTGCTCTTGCCCGGCGTCAATACGGGATAATACCGCGCCACATAGCAGA
ACTTTAAAAGTGCTCATCATTGGAAAACGTTCTTCGGGGCGAAAACTCTCAAGGATCTTACCGCTGTTGA
GATCCAGTTCGATGTAACCCACTCGTGCACCCAACTGATCTTCAGCATCTTTTACTTTCACCAGCGTTTC
TGGGTGAGCAAAAACAGGAAGGCAAAATGCCGCAAAAAAGGGAATAAGGGCGACACGGAAATGTTGAATA
CTCATACTCTTCCTTTTTCAATATTATTGAAGCATTTATCAGGGTTATTGTCTCATGAGCGGATACATAT
TTGAATGTATTTAGAAAAATAAACAAATAGGGGTTCCGCGCACATTTCCCCGAAAAGTGCCAC
