>Addgene plasmid #9015 | 1072 pBabe puroL myr Akt K179M T308A S473A | addgene partial sequence | sequence record 17627 | 9015 with pBABE 5'
CACCATGGGGAGCAGCAAGAGCAAGCCCAAGGACCCCAGCCAGCGCGCCTACGCCTACGACGTGCCCGAC
TACGCCTCCCTCGGATCCATGAGCGACGTGGCTATTGTGAAGGAGGGTTGGCTGCACAAACGAGGGGAGT
ACATCAAGACCTGGCGGCCACGCTACTTCCTCCTCAAGAATGATGGCACCTTCATTGGCTACAAGGAGCG
GCCGCAGGATGTGGACCAACGTGAGGCTCCCCTCAACAACTTCTCTGTGGCGCAGTGCCAGCTGATGAAG
ACGGAGCGGCCCCGGCCCAACACCTTCATCATCCGCTGCCTGCAGTGGACCACTGTCATCGAACGCACCT
TCCATGTGGAGACTCCTGAGGAGCGGGAGGAGTGGACAACCGCCATCCAGACTGTGGCTGACGGCCTCAA
GAAGCAGGAGGAGGAGGAGATGGACTTCCGGTCGGGCTCACCCAGTGACAACTC
